Addgene plasmid #143915: TFORF1060
Purpose: Lentiviral vector for overexpressing transcription factor ORFs with unique 24-bp barcodes. Barcodes facilitate identification of transcription factors in pooled screens.
Depositing lab: Feng Zhang. Depositing organization: Broad Institute. Publication: A transcription factor atlas of directed differentiation. Joung J, Ma S, Tay T, Geiger-Schuller KR, Kirchgatterer PC, Verdine VK, Guo B, Arias-Garcia MA, Allen WE, Singh A, Kuksenko O, Abudayyeh OO, Gootenberg JS, Fu Z, Macrae RK, Buenrostro JD, Regev A, Zhang F. Cell. 2023 Jan 5;186(1):209-229.e26. doi: 10.1016/j.cell.2022.11.026. PubMed 36608654.
Backbone
  Vector backbone: pLX_TRC317
  Backbone manufacturer: Broad Institute Genetic Perturbation Platform
  Backbone size w/o insert (bp): 8264
  Vector type: Mammalian Expression, Lentiviral
  Selectable markers: Puromycin
Growth in bacteria
  Bacterial resistance: Ampicillin, 100 μg/mL
  Growth temperature: 37°C
  Growth strain: NEB Stable
  Copy number: High Copy
Gene/Insert
  Gene/Insert name: NFATC1
  Species: H. sapiens (human)
  Insert size (bp): 2204
  Entrez Gene: NFATC1 (a.k.a. NF-ATC, NF-ATc1.2, NFAT2, NFATc)
  Promoter: EF1a
  Cloning method: Unknown
  Sequencing primers: 5′ GGGTGGAGACTGAAGTTAGGCCAG; 3′ CACATAGCGTAAAAGGAGCAACATAG
Terms and licenses: Academic/Nonprofit Terms; Industry Terms: Not Available to Industry
Depositor comments: NM_001278672,ENST00000586434 . The transcription factor ORF portion of this plasmid was synthesized by Genewiz. Please test multiple small colonies in case of plasmid recombination. To make this collection available in a timely manner, a portion of this collection was not fully sequenced by Addgene. If an Addgene verified full plasmid sequence is not available, please contact us prior to placing an order to request the full sequence.
How to cite: TFORF1060 was a gift from Feng Zhang (Addgene plasmid # 143915 ; http://n2t.net/addgene:143915 ; RRID:Addgene_143915)
