[The description below was written by a language model from this plasmid's Addgene catalogue record and pLannotate feature annotations shown in this document.]
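Description:
TFORF1060 is a third-generation-style, self-inactivating lentiviral expression plasmid built on the pLX_TRC317 backbone and carrying the human transcription factor NFATC1 as a barcoded open reading frame. It is propagated in E. coli through a high-copy ColE1/pUC origin with ampicillin resistance (AmpR), and also retains an f1 origin and remnants of a lac/lacZα cloning region flanked by T7 and T3 promoters. The full sequenced record is about 10.5 kb, consistent with the stated backbone plus an insert of roughly 2.2 kb. The depositor notes that the plasmid can recombine, which is common for LTR-containing vectors.

The viral genome is transcribed in packaging cells from an RSV promoter fused to a truncated HIV-1 5' LTR, followed by the Ψ packaging signal, a gag fragment, the RRE for Rev-dependent nuclear export, and a cPPT/CTS element. It ends in a ΔU3 3' LTR that inactivates LTR promoter activity after integration. Within this unit, an SV40 early promoter drives puromycin N-acetyltransferase for selecting transduced mammalian cells, and a separate EF-1α promoter drives the synthesized NFATC1 ORF. The annotation tool labelled this ORF by homology to mouse Nfatc1, but the catalogue records it as a human isoform. A WPRE downstream enhances transcript stability and expression. The unique 24-bp barcode described in the record is not annotated in the feature table, so its position is not stated.

The construct belongs to a genome-scale transcription factor ORF collection. It is intended for overexpressing NFATC1 individually or in pooled screens, such as directed differentiation studies, where barcode sequencing identifies which factor each cell received.
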