Features (pLannotate 1.2.2; 31 found; start..end, strand, type, name):
      5..231     +  promoter       RSV promoter: Rous sarcoma virus enhancer/promoter
    232..412     +  LTR            5' LTR (truncated): truncated 5' long terminal repeat (LTR) from HIV-1
    459..584     +  misc_feature   HIV-1 Ψ: packaging signal of human immunodeficiency virus type 1
    568..931     +  CDS            HIV-1 gag (fragment): gag protein from human immunodeficiency virus 1; gag
   1077..1310    +  misc_feature   RRE: The Rev response element (RRE) of HIV-1 allows for Rev-dependent mRNA export from the nucleus to the cytoplasm.
   1687..1713    +  CDS            Rev (fragment): human immunodeficiency virus 1 (HIV-1) Rev protein; rev; enhances nuclear export of unspliced and incompletely spliced viral mRNAs
   1720..1743    +  promoter       SV40 promoter (fragment): SV40 early promoter
   1744..1815    +  promoter       SV40 promoter (fragment): SV40 enhancer and early promoter
   1839..1974    +  rep_origin     SV40 ori: SV40 origin of replication
   2020..2616    +  CDS            PuroR (fragment): puromycin N-acetyltransferase; pac from Streptomyces; confers resistance to puromycin
   2665..2782    +  misc_feature   cPPT/CTS: central polypurine tract and central termination sequence of HIV-1
   2847..2913    +  CDS            small t antigen (fragment): SV40 (simian virus 40) small t antigen
   2920..4098    +  promoter       EF-1α promoter: strong constitutive promoter for human elongation factor EF-1α
   4190..6205    +  CDS            Nfatc1 (fragment): NFAC1_MOUSE - Also known as Nfat2, Nfatc. Experimental evidence at protein level: Swiss-Prot protein existence level 1. Plays a role in the inducible expression of cytokine genes in T-cells, especially in the induction of the IL-2 or IL-4 gene transcription (PubMed:9388475). Also controls gene expression in embryonic cardiac cells. Could regulate not only the activation and proliferation but also the differentiation and programmed death of T- lymphocytes as well as lymphoid and non-lymphoid cells (By similarity). Required for osteoclastogenesis and regulates many genes important for osteoclast
   6230..6283    +  promoter       U6 promoter (fragment): RNA polymerase III promoter for human U6 snRNA
   6325..6913    +  misc_feature   WPRE: woodchuck hepatitis virus posttranscriptional regulatory element
   6964..6983    +  misc_feature   cPPT/CTS (fragment): central polypurine tract and central termination sequence of HIV-1
   6985..7218    +  LTR            3' LTR (ΔU3): self-inactivating 3' long terminal repeat (LTR) from HIV-1
   7296..7417    +  polyA_signal   SV40 poly(A) signal: SV40 polyadenylation signal
   7457..7592    +  rep_origin     SV40 ori: SV40 origin of replication
   7613..7631    -  promoter       T7 promoter: promoter for bacteriophage T7 RNA polymerase
   7639..7794    +  CDS            lacZα (fragment): LacZα fragment of β-galactosidase; lacZ fragment
   7799..8227    +  rep_origin     f1 ori (sequence partly withheld): f1 bacteriophage origin of replication; arrow indicates direction of (+) strand synthesis
   8280..8384    +  promoter       AmpR promoter: bla
   8385..9245    +  CDS            AmpR: β-lactamase; bla; confers resistance to ampicillin, carbenicillin, and related antibiotics
   9416..10004   +  rep_origin     ori: high-copy-number ColE1/pMB1/pBR322/pUC origin of replication
  10187..10279   +  CDS            lacI (fragment): lac repressor; lacI; The lac repressor binds to the lac operator to inhibit transcription in E. coli. This inhibition can be relieved by adding lactose or isopropyl-β-D-thiogalactopyranoside (IPTG).
  10292..10313   +  protein_bind   CAP binding site: CAP binding activates transcription in the presence of cAMP. E. coli catabolite activator protein
  10328..10358   +  promoter       lac promoter: promoter for the E. coli lac operon
  10366..10382   +  protein_bind   lac operator: The lac repressor binds to the lac operator to inhibit transcription in E. coli. This inhibition can be relieved by adding lactose or isopropyl-β-D-thiogalactopyranoside (IPTG). lac repressor encoded by lacI
  10427..10445   +  promoter       T3 promoter: promoter for bacteriophage T3 RNA polymerase
>Addgene plasmid #143915 | TFORF1060 | addgene full sequence | sequence record 404581 | Addgene NGS Result
TTAATGTAGTCTTATGCAATACTCTTGTAGTCTTGCAACATGGTAACGATGAGTTAGCAACATGCCTTAC
AAGGAGAGAAAAAGCACCGTGCATGCCGATTGGTGGAAGTAAGGTGGTACGATCGTGCCTTATTAGGAAG
GCAACAGACGGGTCTGACATGGATTGGACGAACCACTGAATTGCCGCATTGCAGAGATATTGTATTTAAG
TGCCTAGCTCGATACATAAACGGGTCTCTCTGGTTAGACCAGATCTGAGCCTGGGAGCTCTCTGGCTAAC
TAGGGAACCCACTGCTTAAGCCTCAATAAAGCTTGCCTTGAGTGCTTCAAGTAGTGTGTGCCCGTCTGTT
GTGTGACTCTGGTAACTAGAGATCCCTCAGACCCTTTTAGTCAGTGTGGAAAATCTCTAGCAGTGGCGCC
CGAACAGGGACTTGAAAGCGAAAGGGAAACCAGAGGAGCTCTCTCGACGCAGGACTCGGCTTGCTGAAGC
GCGCACGGCAAGAGGCGAGGGGCGGCGACTGGTGAGTACGCCAAAAATTTTGACTAGCGGAGGCTAGAAG
GAGAGAGATGGGTGCGAGAGCGTCAGTATTAAGCGGGGGAGAATTAGATCGCGATGGGAAAAAATTCGGT
TAAGGCCAGGGGGAAAGAAAAAATATAAATTAAAACATATAGTATGGGCAAGCAGGGAGCTAGAACGATT
CGCAGTTAATCCTGGCCTGTTAGAAACATCAGAAGGCTGTAGACAAATACTGGGACAGCTACAACCATCC
CTTCAGACAGGATCAGAAGAACTTAGATCATTATATAATACAGTAGCAACCCTCTATTGTGTGCATCAAA
GGATAGAGATAAAAGACACCAAGGAAGCTTTAGACAAGATAGAGGAAGAGCAAAACAAAAGTAAGACCAC
CGCACAGCAAGCGGCCGCTGATCTTCAGACCTGGAGGAGGAGATATGAGGGACAATTGGAGAAGTGAATT
ATATAAATATAAAGTAGTAAAAATTGAACCATTAGGAGTAGCACCCACCAAGGCAAAGAGAAGAGTGGTG
CAGAGAGAAAAAAGAGCAGTGGGAATAGGAGCTTTGTTCCTTGGGTTCTTGGGAGCAGCAGGAAGCACTA
TGGGCGCAGCGTCAATGACGCTGACGGTACAGGCCAGACAATTATTGTCTGGTATAGTGCAGCAGCAGAA
CAATTTGCTGAGGGCTATTGAGGCGCAACAGCATCTGTTGCAACTCACAGTCTGGGGCATCAAGCAGCTC
CAGGCAAGAATCCTGGCTGTGGAAAGATACCTAAAGGATCAACAGCTCCTGGGGATTTGGGGTTGCTCTG
GAAAACTCATTTGCACCACTGCTGTGCCTTGGAATGCTAGTTGGAGTAATAAATCTCTGGAACAGATTTG
GAATCACACGACCTGGATGGAGTGGGACAGAGAAATTAACAATTACACAAGCTTAATACACTCCTTAATT
GAAGAATCGCAAAACCAGCAAGAAAAGAATGAACAAGAATTATTGGAATTAGATAAATGGGCAAGTTTGT
GGAATTGGTTTAACATAACAAATTGGCTGTGGTATATAAAATTATTCATAATGATAGTAGGAGGCTTGGT
AGGTTTAAGAATAGTTTTTGCTGTACTTTCTATAGTGAATAGAGTTAGGCAGGGATATTCACCATTATCG
TTTCAGACCCACCTCCCAACCCCGAGGGGACCCATGCATTGCATCTCAATTAGTCAGCAACCAGGTGTGG
AAAGTCCCCAGGCTCCCCAGCAGGCAGAAGTATGCAAAGCATGCGTCTCAATTAGTCAGCAACCATAGTC
CCGCCCCTAACTCCGCCCATCCCGCCCCTAACTCCGCCCAGTTCCGCCCATTCTCCGCCCCATGGCTGAC
TAATTTTTTTTATTTATGCAGAGGCCGAGGCCGCCTCGGCCTCTGAGCTATTCCAGAAGTAGTGAGGAGG
CTTTTTTGGAGGCCTAGGCTTTTGCAAAAAGCTTTCTAGAGGTACCACCGGAGCTTACCATGACCGAGTA
CAAGCCCACGGTGCGCCTCGCCACCCGCGACGACGTCCCCAGGGCCGTACGCACCCTCGCCGCCGCGTTC
GCCGACTACCCCGCCACGCGCCACACCGTCGATCCGGACCGCCACATCGAGCGGGTCACCGAGCTGCAAG
AACTCTTCCTCACGCGCGTCGGGCTCGACATCGGCAAGGTGTGGGTCGCGGACGACGGCGCCGCCGTGGC
GGTCTGGACCACGCCGGAGAGCGTCGAAGCGGGGGCGGTGTTCGCCGAGATCGGCCCGCGCATGGCCGAG
TTGAGCGGTTCCCGGCTGGCCGCGCAGCAACAGATGGAAGGCCTCCTGGCGCCGCACCGGCCCAAGGAGC
CCGCGTGGTTCCTGGCCACCGTCGGCGTCTCGCCCGACCACCAGGGCAAGGGTCTGGGCAGCGCCGTCGT
GCTCCCCGGAGTGGAGGCGGCCGAGCGCGCCGGGGTGCCCGCCTTCCTGGAGACCTCCGCGCCCCGCAAC
CTCCCCTTCTACGAGCGGCTCGGCTTCACCGTCACCGCCGACGTCGAGGTGCCCGAAGGACCGCGCACCT
GGTGCATGACCCGCAAGCCCGGTGCCAGTTAACGAATTCTAGATCTTGAGACAAATGGCAGTATTCATCC
ACAATTTTAAAAGAAAAGGGGGGATTGGGGGGTACAGTGCAGGGGAAAGAATAGTAGACATAATAGCAAC
AGACATACAAACTAAAGAATTACAAAAACAAATTACAAAAATTCAAAATTTTCGGGTTTATTACAGGGAC
AGCAGAGATCCACTTTGGCGCCGGCTCGAGGCCTGCAGGTGCAAAGATGGATAAAGTTTTAAACAGAGAG
GAATCTTTGCAGCTAATGGACCTTCTAGGTCTTGAAAGGAGTGGGAATTGGCTCCGGTGCCCGTCAGTGG
GCAGAGCGCACATCGCCCACAGTCCCCGAGAAGTTGGGGGGAGGGGTCGGCAATTGAACCGGTGCCTAGA
GAAGGTGGCGCGGGGTAAACTGGGAAAGTGATGTCGTGTACTGGCTCCGCCTTTTTCCCGAGGGTGGGGG
AGAACCGTATATAAGTGCAGTAGTCGCCGTGAACGTTCTTTTTCGCAACGGGTTTGCCGCCAGAACACAG
GTAAGTGCCGTGTGTGGTTCCCGCGGGCCTGGCCTCTTTACGGGTTATGGCCCTTGCGTGCCTTGAATTA
CTTCCACCTGGCTGCAGTACGTGATTCTTGATCCCGAGCTTCGGGTTGGAAGTGGGTGGGAGAGTTCGAG
GCCTTGCGCTTAAGGAGCCCCTTCGCCTCGTGCTTGAGTTGAGGCCTGGCCTGGGCGCTGGGGCCGCCGC
GTGCGAATCTGGTGGCACCTTCGCGCCTGTCTCGCTGCTTTCGATAAGTCTCTAGCCATTTAAAATTTTT
GATGACCTGCTGCGACGCTTTTTTTCTGGCAAGATAGTCTTGTAAATGCGGGCCAAGATCTGCACACTGG
TATTTCGGTTTTTGGGGCCGCGGGCGGCGACGGGGCCCGTGCGTCCCAGCGCACATGTTCGGCGAGGCGG
GGCCTGCGAGCGCGGCCACCGAGAATCGGACGGGGGTAGTCTCAAGCTGGCCGGCCTGCTCTGGTGCCTG
GCCTCGCGCCGCCGTGTATCGCCCCGCCCTGGGCGGCAAGGCTGGCCCGGTCGGCACCAGTTGCGTGAGC
GGAAAGATGGCCGCTTCCCGGCCCTGCTGCAGGGAGCTCAAAATGGAGGACGCGGCGCTCGGGAGAGCGG
GCGGGTGAGTCACCCACACAAAGGAAAAGGGCCTTTCCGTCCTCAGCCGTCGCTTCATGTGACTCCACGG
AGTACCGGGCGCCGTCCAGGCACCTCGATTAGTTCTCGAGCTTTTGGAGTACGTCGTCTTTAGGTTGGGG
GGAGGGGTTTTATGCGATGGAGTTTCCCCACACTGAGTGGGTGGAGACTGAAGTTAGGCCAGCTTGGCAC
TTGATGTAATTCTCCTTGGAATTTGCCCTTTTTGAGTTTGGATCTTGGTTCATTCTCAAGCCTCAGACAG
TGGTTCAAAGTTTTTTTCTTCCATTTCAGGTGTCGTGAGGCTAGCACCGCCACCATGACGGGGCTGGAGG
ACCAGGAGTTCGACTTCGAGTTCCTCTTCGAGTTTAACCAGCGCGACGAGGGCGCCGCCGCGGCCGCCCC
AGAACACTATGGCTATGCATCCTCCAACGTCAGCCCCGCCCTGCCGCTCCCCACGGCGCACTCCACCCTG
CCGGCCCCGTGCCACAACCTTCAGACCTCCACACCGGGCATCATCCCGCCGGCGGATCACCCCTCGGGGT
ACGGAGCAGCTTTGGACGGTGGGCCCGCGGGCTACTTCCTCTCCTCCGGCCACACCAGGCCTGATGGGGC
CCCTGCCCTGGAGAGTCCTCGCATCGAGATAACCTCGTGCTTGGGCCTGTACCACAACAATAACCAGTTT
TTCCACGATGTGGAGGTGGAAGACGTCCTCCCTAGCTCCAAACGGTCCCCCTCCACGGCCACGCTGAGTC
TGCCCAGCCTGGAGGCCTACAGAGACCCCTCGTGCCTGAGCCCGGCCAGCAGCCTGTCCTCCCGGAGCTG
CAACTCAGAGGCCTCCTCCTACGAGTCCAACTACTCGTACCCGTACGCGTCCCCCCAGACGTCGCCATGG
CAGTCTCCCTGCGTGTCTCCCAAGACCACGGACCCCGAGGAGGGCTTTCCCCGCGGGCTGGGGGCCTGCA
CACTGCTGGGTTCCCCGCGGCACTCCCCCTCCACCTCGCCCCGCGCCAGCGTCACTGAGGAGAGCTGGCT
GGGTGCCCGCTCCTCCAGACCCGCGTCCCCTTGCAACAAGAGGAAGTACAGCCTCAACGGCCGGCAGCCG
CCCTACTCACCCCACCACTCGCCCACGCCGTCCCCGCACGGCTCCCCGCGGGTCAGCGTGACCGACGACT
CGTGGTTGGGCAACACCACCCAGTACACCAGCTCGGCCATCGTGGCCGCCATCAACGCGCTGACCACCGA
CAGCAGCCTGGACCTGGGAGATGGCGTCCCTGTCAAGTCCCGCAAGACCACCCTGGAGCAGCCGCCCTCA
GTGGCGCTCAAGGTGGAGCCCGTCGGGGAGGACCTGGGCAGCCCCCCGCCCCCGGCCGACTTCGCGCCCG
AAGACTACTCCTCTTTCCAGCACATCAGGAAGGGCGGCTTCTGCGACCAGTACCTGGCGGTGCCGCAGCA
CCCCTACCAGTGGGCGAAGCCCAAGCCCCTGTCCCCTACGTCCTACATGAGCCCGACCCTGCCCGCCCTG
GACTGGCAGCTGCCGTCCCACTCAGGCCCGTATGAGCTTCGGATTGAGGTGCAGCCCAAGTCCCACCACC
GAGCCCACTACGAGACGGAGGGCAGCCGGGGGGCCGTGAAGGCGTCGGCCGGAGGACACCCCATCGTGCA
GCTGCATGGCTACTTGGAGAATGAGCCGCTGATGCTGCAGCTTTTCATTGGGACGGCGGACGACCGCCTG
CTGCGCCCGCACGCCTTCTACCAGGTGCACCGCATCACAGGGAAGACCGTGTCCACCACCAGCCACGAGG
CCATCCTCTCCAACACCAAAGTCCTGGAGATCCCACTCCTGCCGGAGAACAGCATGCGAGCCGTCATTGA
CTGTGCCGGAATCCTGAAACTCAGAAACTCCGACATTGAACTTCGGAAAGGAGAGACGGACATCGGGAGG
AAGAACACACGGGTACGGCTGGTGTTCCGCGTTCACGTCCCGCAACCCAGCGGCCGCACGCTGTCCCTGC
AGGTGGCCTCCAACCCCATCGAATGCTCCCAGCGCTCAGCTCAGGAGCTGCCTCTGGTGGAGAAGCAGAG
CACGGACAGCTATCCGGTCGTGGGCGGGAAGAAGATGGTCCTGTCTGGCCACAACTTCCTGCAGGACTCC
AAGGTCATTTTCGTGGAGAAAGCCCCAGATGGCCACCATGTCTGGGAGATGGAAGCGAAAACTGACCGGG
ACCTGTGCAAGCCGAATTCTCTGGTGGTTGAGATCCCGCCATTTCGGAATCAGAGGATAACCAGCCCCGT
TCACGTCAGTTTCTACGTCTGCAACGGGAAGAGAAAGCGAAGCCAGTACCAGCGTTTCACCTACCTTCCC
GCCAACGTAAATGAAATAATACGAAATGACCTCTCCAGCACGAGCACCCACTCCTAGTAATGAACTAGTC
CGTAACTTGAAAGTATTTCGATTTCTTGGCTTTATATATCTTGTGGAAAGGACGAAGCGATTTGGGACAC
ACTCAGGAGACGCGTTAAGTCGACAATCAACCTCTGGATTACAAAATTTGTGAAAGATTGACTGGTATTC
TTAACTATGTTGCTCCTTTTACGCTATGTGGATACGCTGCTTTAATGCCTTTGTATCATGCTATTGCTTC
CCGTATGGCTTTCATTTTCTCCTCCTTGTATAAATCCTGGTTGCTGTCTCTTTATGAGGAGTTGTGGCCC
GTTGTCAGGCAACGTGGCGTGGTGTGCACTGTGTTTGCTGACGCAACCCCCACTGGTTGGGGCATTGCCA
CCACCTGTCAGCTCCTTTCCGGGACTTTCGCTTTCCCCCTCCCTATTGCCACGGCGGAACTCATCGCCGC
CTGCCTTGCCCGCTGCTGGACAGGGGCTCGGCTGTTGGGCACTGACAATTCCGTGGTGTTGTCGGGGAAA
TCATCGTCCTTTCCTTGGCTGCTCGCCTGTGTTGCCACCTGGATTCTGCGCGGGACGTCCTTCTGCTACG
TCCCTTCGGCCCTCAATCCAGCGGACCTTCCTTCCCGCGGCCTGCTGCCGGCTCTGCGGCCTCTTCCGCG
TCTTCGCCTTCGCCCTCAGACGAGTCGGATCTCCCTTTGGGCCGCCTCCCCGCGTCGACTTTAAGACCAA
TGACTTACAAGGCAGCTGTAGATCTTAGCCACTTTTTAAAAGAAAAGGGGGGACTGGAAGGGCTAATTCA
CTCCCAACGAAGACAAGATCTGCTTTTTGCTTGTACTGGGTCTCTCTGGTTAGACCAGATCTGAGCCTGG
GAGCTCTCTGGCTAACTAGGGAACCCACTGCTTAAGCCTCAATAAAGCTTGCCTTGAGTGCTTCAAGTAG
TGTGTGCCCGTCTGTTGTGTGACTCTGGTAACTAGAGATCCCTCAGACCCTTTTAGTCAGTGTGGAAAAT
CTCTAGCAGTACGTATAGTAGTTCATGTCATCTTATTATTCAGTATTTATAACTTGCAAAGAAATGAATA
TCAGAGAGTGAGAGGAACTTGTTTATTGCAGCTTATAATGGTTACAAATAAAGCAATAGCATCACAAATT
TCACAAATAAAGCATTTTTTTCACTGCATTCTAGTTGTGGTTTGTCCAAACTCATCAATGTATCTTATCA
TGTCTGGCTCTAGCTATCCCGCCCCTAACTCCGCCCATCCCGCCCCTAACTCCGCCCAGTTCCGCCCATT
CTCCGCCCCATGGCTGACTAATTTTTTTTATTTATGCAGAGGCCGAGGCCGCCTCGGCCTCTGAGCTATT
CCAGAAGTAGTGAGGAGGCTTTTTTGGAGGCCTAGGGACGTACCCAATTCGCCCTATAGTGAGTCGTATT
ACGCGCGCTCACTGGCCGTCGTTTTACAACGTCGTGACTGGGAAAACCCTGGCGTTACCCAACTTAATCG
CCTTGCAGCACATCCCCCTTTCGCCAGCTGGCGTAATAGCGAAGAGGCCCGCACCGATCGCCCTTCCCAA
CAGTTGCGCAGCCTGAATGGCGAATGGG
[124 nt withheld, positions 7799-7922]
C
[91 nt withheld, positions 7924-8014]
A
[49 nt withheld, positions 8016-8064]
CCTTTGACGTTGGAGTCCACGTTCTTT
[37 nt withheld, positions 8092-8128]
ACCCTATCTCGGTCTATTCTTTTGATTTATAAGGGATTTTGCCGATTTCGGCCTATTGGTTAAAAAATGA
GCTGATTTAACAAAAATTTAACGCGAATTTTAACAAAATATTAACGCTTACAATTTAGGTGGCACTTTTC
GGGGAAATGTGCGCGGAACCCCTATTTGTTTATTTTTCTAAATACATTCAAATATGTATCCGCTCATGAG
ACAATAACCCTGATAAATGCTTCAATAATATTGAAAAAGGAAGAGTATGAGTATTCAACATTTCCGTGTC
GCCCTTATTCCCTTTTTTGCGGCATTTTGCCTTCCTGTTTTTGCTCACCCAGAAACGCTGGTGAAAGTAA
AAGATGCTGAAGATCAGTTGGGTGCACGAGTGGGTTACATCGAACTGGATCTCAACAGCGGTAAGATCCT
TGAGAGTTTTCGCCCCGAAGAACGTTTTCCAATGATGAGCACTTTTAAAGTTCTGCTATGTGGCGCGGTA
TTATCCCGTATTGACGCCGGGCAAGAGCAACTCGGTCGCCGCATACACTATTCTCAGAATGACTTGGTTG
AGTACTCACCAGTCACAGAAAAGCATCTTACGGATGGCATGACAGTAAGAGAATTATGCAGTGCTGCCAT
AACCATGAGTGATAACACTGCGGCCAACTTACTTCTGACAACGATCGGAGGACCGAAGGAGCTAACCGCT
TTTTTGCACAACATGGGGGATCATGTAACTCGCCTTGATCGTTGGGAACCGGAGCTGAATGAAGCCATAC
CAAACGACGAGCGTGACACCACGATGCCTGTAGCAATGGCAACAACGTTGCGCAAACTATTAACTGGCGA
ACTACTTACTCTAGCTTCCCGGCAACAATTAATAGACTGGATGGAGGCGGATAAAGTTGCAGGACCACTT
CTGCGCTCGGCCCTTCCGGCTGGCTGGTTTATTGCTGATAAATCTGGAGCCGGTGAGCGTGGGTCTCGCG
GTATCATTGCAGCACTGGGGCCAGATGGTAAGCCCTCCCGTATCGTAGTTATCTACACGACGGGGAGTCA
GGCAACTATGGATGAACGAAATAGACAGATCGCTGAGATAGGTGCCTCACTGATTAAGCATTGGTAACTG
TCAGACCAAGTTTACTCATATATACTTTAGATTGATTTAAAACTTCATTTTTAATTTAAAAGGATCTAGG
TGAAGATCCTTTTTGATAATCTCATGACCAAAATCCCTTAACGTGAGTTTTCGTTCCACTGAGCGTCAGA
CCCCGTAGAAAAGATCAAAGGATCTTCTTGAGATCCTTTTTTTCTGCGCGTAATCTGCTGCTTGCAAACA
AAAAAACCACCGCTACCAGCGGTGGTTTGTTTGCCGGATCAAGAGCTACCAACTCTTTTTCCGAAGGTAA
CTGGCTTCAGCAGAGCGCAGATACCAAATACTGTTCTTCTAGTGTAGCCGTAGTTAGGCCACCACTTCAA
GAACTCTGTAGCACCGCCTACATACCTCGCTCTGCTAATCCTGTTACCAGTGGCTGCTGCCAGTGGCGAT
AAGTCGTGTCTTACCGGGTTGGACTCAAGACGATAGTTACCGGATAAGGCGCAGCGGTCGGGCTGAACGG
GGGGTTCGTGCACACAGCCCAGCTTGGAGCGAACGACCTACACCGAACTGAGATACCTACAGCGTGAGCT
ATGAGAAAGCGCCACGCTTCCCGAAGGGAGAAAGGCGGACAGGTATCCGGTAAGCGGCAGGGTCGGAACA
GGAGAGCGCACGAGGGAGCTTCCAGGGGGAAACGCCTGGTATCTTTATAGTCCTGTCGGGTTTCGCCACC
TCTGACTTGAGCGTCGATTTTTGTGATGCTCGTCAGGGGGGCGGAGCCTATGGAAAAACGCCAGCAACGC
GGCCTTTTTACGGTTCCTGGCCTTTTGCTGGCCTTTTGCTCACATGTTCTTTCCTGCGTTATCCCCTGAT
TCTGTGGATAACCGTATTACCGCCTTTGAGTGAGCTGATACCGCTCGCCGCAGCCGAACGACCGAGCGCA
GCGAGTCAGTGAGCGAGGAAGCGGAAGAGCGCCCAATACGCAAACCGCCTCTCCCCGCGCGTTGGCCGAT
TCATTAATGCAGCTGGCACGACAGGTTTCCCGACTGGAAAGCGGGCAGTGAGCGCAACGCAATTAATGTG
AGTTAGCTCACTCATTAGGCACCCCAGGCTTTACACTTTATGCTTCCGGCTCGTATGTTGTGTGGAATTG
TGAGCGGATAACAATTTCACACAGGAAACAGCTATGACCATGATTACGCCAAGCGCGCAATTAACCCTCA
CTAAAGGGAACAAAAGCTGGAGCTGCAAGC
