>Addgene plasmid #143915 | TFORF1060 | depositor partial sequence | sequence record 283872 | Insert
ACCGCCACCATGACGGGGCTGGAGGACCAGGAGTTCGACTTCGAGTTCCTCTTCGAGTTTAACCAGCGCG
ACGAGGGCGCCGCCGCGGCCGCCCCAGAACACTATGGCTATGCATCCTCCAACGTCAGCCCCGCCCTGCC
GCTCCCCACGGCGCACTCCACCCTGCCGGCCCCGTGCCACAACCTTCAGACCTCCACACCGGGCATCATC
CCGCCGGCGGATCACCCCTCGGGGTACGGAGCAGCTTTGGACGGTGGGCCCGCGGGCTACTTCCTCTCCT
CCGGCCACACCAGGCCTGATGGGGCCCCTGCCCTGGAGAGTCCTCGCATCGAGATAACCTCGTGCTTGGG
CCTGTACCACAACAATAACCAGTTTTTCCACGATGTGGAGGTGGAAGACGTCCTCCCTAGCTCCAAACGG
TCCCCCTCCACGGCCACGCTGAGTCTGCCCAGCCTGGAGGCCTACAGAGACCCCTCGTGCCTGAGCCCGG
CCAGCAGCCTGTCCTCCCGGAGCTGCAACTCAGAGGCCTCCTCCTACGAGTCCAACTACTCGTACCCGTA
CGCGTCCCCCCAGACGTCGCCATGGCAGTCTCCCTGCGTGTCTCCCAAGACCACGGACCCCGAGGAGGGC
TTTCCCCGCGGGCTGGGGGCCTGCACACTGCTGGGTTCCCCGCGGCACTCCCCCTCCACCTCGCCCCGCG
CCAGCGTCACTGAGGAGAGCTGGCTGGGTGCCCGCTCCTCCAGACCCGCGTCCCCTTGCAACAAGAGGAA
GTACAGCCTCAACGGCCGGCAGCCGCCCTACTCACCCCACCACTCGCCCACGCCGTCCCCGCACGGCTCC
CCGCGGGTCAGCGTGACCGACGACTCGTGGTTGGGCAACACCACCCAGTACACCAGCTCGGCCATCGTGG
CCGCCATCAACGCGCTGACCACCGACAGCAGCCTGGACCTGGGAGATGGCGTCCCTGTCAAGTCCCGCAA
GACCACCCTGGAGCAGCCGCCCTCAGTGGCGCTCAAGGTGGAGCCCGTCGGGGAGGACCTGGGCAGCCCC
CCGCCCCCGGCCGACTTCGCGCCCGAAGACTACTCCTCTTTCCAGCACATCAGGAAGGGCGGCTTCTGCG
ACCAGTACCTGGCGGTGCCGCAGCACCCCTACCAGTGGGCGAAGCCCAAGCCCCTGTCCCCTACGTCCTA
CATGAGCCCGACCCTGCCCGCCCTGGACTGGCAGCTGCCGTCCCACTCAGGCCCGTATGAGCTTCGGATT
GAGGTGCAGCCCAAGTCCCACCACCGAGCCCACTACGAGACGGAGGGCAGCCGGGGGGCCGTGAAGGCGT
CGGCCGGAGGACACCCCATCGTGCAGCTGCATGGCTACTTGGAGAATGAGCCGCTGATGCTGCAGCTTTT
CATTGGGACGGCGGACGACCGCCTGCTGCGCCCGCACGCCTTCTACCAGGTGCACCGCATCACAGGGAAG
ACCGTGTCCACCACCAGCCACGAGGCCATCCTCTCCAACACCAAAGTCCTGGAGATCCCACTCCTGCCGG
AGAACAGCATGCGAGCCGTCATTGACTGTGCCGGAATCCTGAAACTCAGAAACTCCGACATTGAACTTCG
GAAAGGAGAGACGGACATCGGGAGGAAGAACACACGGGTACGGCTGGTGTTCCGCGTTCACGTCCCGCAA
CCCAGCGGCCGCACGCTGTCCCTGCAGGTGGCCTCCAACCCCATCGAATGCTCCCAGCGCTCAGCTCAGG
AGCTGCCTCTGGTGGAGAAGCAGAGCACGGACAGCTATCCGGTCGTGGGCGGGAAGAAGATGGTCCTGTC
TGGCCACAACTTCCTGCAGGACTCCAAGGTCATTTTCGTGGAGAAAGCCCCAGATGGCCACCATGTCTGG
GAGATGGAAGCGAAAACTGACCGGGACCTGTGCAAGCCGAATTCTCTGGTGGTTGAGATCCCGCCATTTC
GGAATCAGAGGATAACCAGCCCCGTTCACGTCAGTTTCTACGTCTGCAACGGGAAGAGAAAGCGAAGCCA
GTACCAGCGTTTCACCTACCTTCCCGCCAACGTAAATGAAATAATACGAAATGACCTCTCCAGCACGAGC
ACCCACTCCTAGTAATGAACTAGTCCGTAACTTGAAAGTATTTCGATTTCTTGGCTTTATATATCTTGTG
GAAAGGACGAAGCGATTTGGGACACACTCAGGAG
