>Addgene plasmid #143915 | TFORF1060 | depositor partial sequence | sequence record 283873 | Barcode
AGCGATTTGGGACACACTCAGGAG
